Addgene plasmid #19560: pcDNA5/FRT/TO HIS DNAJB10
Depositing lab: Harm Kampinga. Depositing organization: University Medical Center Groningen. Publication: Computational analysis of the human HSPH/HSPA/DNAJ family and cloning of a human HSPH/HSPA/DNAJ expression library. Hageman J, Kampinga HH. Cell Stress Chaperones. 2009 Jan;14(1):1-21. doi: 10.1007/s12192-008-0060-2. Epub 2008 Aug 7. PubMed 18686016.
Backbone
  Vector backbone: pcDNA5/FRT/TO
  Backbone manufacturer: Invitrogen
  Backbone size w/o insert (bp): 5137
  Vector type: Mammalian Expression
  Selectable markers: Hygromycin
Growth in bacteria
  Bacterial resistance: Ampicillin, 100 μg/mL
  Growth temperature: 37°C
  Growth strain: DH5alpha
  Copy number: High Copy
Gene/Insert
  Gene/Insert name: DNAJB10 (alt names: DNAJB2, HSJ1; HSPF3; DnaJ (Hsp40) homolog, subfamily B, member 2)
  Species: M. musculus (mouse)
  Insert size (bp): 809
  Entrez Gene: DNAJB2 (a.k.a. CMT2T, DSMA5, HSJ-1, HSJ1, HSPF3)
  Tag / fusion protein: His (N terminal on backbone)
  Cloning method: Restriction Enzyme; 5′ cloning site BamHI (not destroyed); 3′ cloning site NotI (not destroyed)
  Sequencing primers: 5′ LNCX; 3′ BGH-rev
Terms and licenses: Academic/Nonprofit Terms; Industry Terms: Not Available to Industry
Depositor comments: Part of the HSP40 gene family Disclaimer: For cloning the various HSP genes, the Stratagene reference RNA for cDNA synthesis was used and genes were amplified from this mixture that originates from 10 different cell lines from different somatic origin and ultimately coming from 10 different individuals. This strategy was used to maximize the chance for the presence of individual HSP transcripts. Users must be aware that this mixture thus represents 20 complete haploid genomes, meaning that for each individual gene there might be polymorphisms that could potentially have functional consequences. The library was sequence verified only for the presence of the correct gene.
How to cite: pcDNA5/FRT/TO HIS DNAJB10 was a gift from Harm Kampinga (Addgene plasmid # 19560 ; http://n2t.net/addgene:19560 ; RRID:Addgene_19560)
