[The description below was written by a language model from this plasmid's Addgene catalogue record and pLannotate feature annotations shown in this document.]
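Description:
pcDNA5/FRT/TO HIS DNAJB10 is a mammalian expression plasmid built on the Invitrogen pcDNA5/FRT/TO backbone, carrying a cDNA for the HSP40-family co-chaperone DNAJB10 (also catalogued as DNAJB2/HSJ1/HSPF3). It is maintained in E. coli as a high-copy plasmid through a ColE1/pUC-type origin and an ampicillin resistance gene (β-lactamase with its own promoter). The roughly 0.8 kb insert was cloned between BamHI and NotI sites, both retained, downstream of an N-terminal His tag supplied by the modified backbone.

Expression is driven by the CMV immediate-early enhancer and promoter followed by tet operator sequences. The annotation software labels these as short PLtetO-1/TRE fragments, but they correspond to the operator sites that make the promoter repressible by Tet repressor and inducible with tetracycline in repressor-expressing cells. Transcripts terminate at the bGH polyadenylation signal. Downstream, an FRT site sits directly ahead of a hygromycin resistance coding sequence with an SV40 poly(A) signal. No complete promoter is annotated upstream of this gene, which fits the design in which FLP-mediated integration into a genomic FRT site in a suitable host line activates hygromycin resistance and yields isogenic, single-site stable lines. The plasmid can also be used for transient expression.

The record lists the species as mouse, and the coding sequence matches mouse Dnajb2, whereas the Entrez link and the depositor's comments describe a human chaperone expression library amplified from a pooled reference RNA. This discrepancy is unresolved in the record. The depositor also cautions that clones may contain polymorphisms and were verified only for gene identity.
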