Features (pLannotate 1.2.2; 21 found; start..end, strand, type, name):
     28..80      -  misc_feature   bom (fragment): basis of mobility region from pBR322
    235..614     +  enhancer       CMV enhancer: human cytomegalovirus immediate early enhancer
    615..818     +  promoter       CMV promoter: human cytomegalovirus (CMV) immediate early promoter
    820..839     +  promoter       PLtetO-1 promoter (fragment): modified phage lambda PL promoter with tet operator sites (Lutz and Bujard, 1997)
    841..860     +  promoter       PLtetO-1 promoter (fragment): modified phage lambda PL promoter with tet operator sites (Lutz and Bujard, 1997)
    868..901     +  promoter       TRE3GV promoter (fragment): 3rd-generation Tet-responsive promoter that can be activated by binding of Tet-On® 3G, optimized for retroviral and lentiviral vectors
   1023..1790    +  CDS            Dnajb2 (fragment): DNJB2_MOUSE - Also known as Dnajb10 From Mus musculus (Mouse).
   1853..2077    +  polyA_signal   bGH poly(A) signal: bovine growth hormone polyadenylation signal
   2081..2102    +  promoter       SV40 promoter (fragment): SV40 enhancer and early promoter
   2123..2356    +  rep_origin     f1 ori (fragment) (sequence partly withheld): f1 bacteriophage origin of replication; arrow indicates direction of (+) strand synthesis
   2361..2408    +  protein_bind   FRT: FLP-mediated recombination occurs in the 8-bp core sequence TCTAGAAA (Turan and Bode, 2011). FLP recombinase from the Saccharomyces cerevisiae 2μ plasmid
   2416..3438    +  CDS            HygR: aminoglycoside phosphotransferase from E. coli; aph(4)-Ia; confers resistance to hygromycin
   3448..3573    +  CDS            ble (fragment): BLE_KLEPN - Experimental evidence at protein level: Swiss-Prot protein existence level 1. Binding protein with a strong affinity to the bleomycin family of antibiotics. Binds to CL990; an antimitotic-antibiotic compound. From Klebsiella pneumoniae.
   3568..3689    +  polyA_signal   SV40 poly(A) signal: SV40 polyadenylation signal
   3762..3778    -  protein_bind   lac operator: The lac repressor binds to the lac operator to inhibit transcription in E. coli. This inhibition can be relieved by adding lactose or isopropyl-β-D-thiogalactopyranoside (IPTG). lac repressor encoded by lacI
   3786..3816    -  promoter       lac promoter: promoter for the E. coli lac operon
   3831..3852    -  protein_bind   CAP binding site: CAP binding activates transcription in the presence of cAMP. E. coli catabolite activator protein
   3865..3957    -  CDS            lacI (fragment): lac repressor; lacI; The lac repressor binds to the lac operator to inhibit transcription in E. coli. This inhibition can be relieved by adding lactose or isopropyl-β-D-thiogalactopyranoside (IPTG).
   4140..4728    -  rep_origin     ori: high-copy-number ColE1/pMB1/pBR322/pUC origin of replication
   4899..5759    -  CDS            AmpR: β-lactamase; bla; confers resistance to ampicillin, carbenicillin, and related antibiotics
   5760..5864    -  promoter       AmpR promoter: bla
>Addgene plasmid #19560 | pcDNA5/FRT/TO HIS DNAJB10 | depositor full sequence | sequence record 9196 | Author sequence
GACGGATCGGGAGATCTCCCGATCCCCTATGGTGCACTCTCAGTACAATCTGCTCTGATGCCGCATAGTT
AAGCCAGTATCTGCTCCCTGCTTGTGTGTTGGAGGTCGCTGAGTAGTGCGCGAGCAAAATTTAAGCTACA
ACAAGGCAAGGCTTGACCGACAATTGCATGAAGAATCTGCTTAGGGTTAGGCGTTTTGCGCTGCTTCGCG
ATGTACGGGCCAGATATACGCGTTGACATTGATTATTGACTAGTTATTAATAGTAATCAATTACGGGGTC
ATTAGTTCATAGCCCATATATGGAGTTCCGCGTTACATAACTTACGGTAAATGGCCCGCCTGGCTGACCG
CCCAACGACCCCCGCCCATTGACGTCAATAATGACGTATGTTCCCATAGTAACGCCAATAGGGACTTTCC
ATTGACGTCAATGGGTGGAGTATTTACGGTAAACTGCCCACTTGGCAGTACATCAAGTGTATCATATGCC
AAGTACGCCCCCTATTGACGTCAATGACGGTAAATGGCCCGCCTGGCATTATGCCCAGTACATGACCTTA
TGGGACTTTCCTACTTGGCAGTACATCTACGTATTAGTCATCGCTATTACCATGGTGATGCGGTTTTGGC
AGTACATCAATGGGCGTGGATAGCGGTTTGACTCACGGGGATTTCCAAGTCTCCACCCCATTGACGTCAA
TGGGAGTTTGTTTTGGCACCAAAATCAACGGGACTTTCCAAAATGTCGTAACAACTCCGCCCCATTGACG
CAAATGGGCGGTAGGCGTGTACGGTGGGAGGTCTATATAAGCAGAGCTCTCCCTATCAGTGATAGAGATC
TCCCTATCAGTGATAGAGATCGTCGACGAGCTCGTTTAGTGAACCGTCAGATCGCCTGGAGACGCCATCC
ACGCTGTTTTGACCTCCATAGAAGACACCGGGACCGATCCAGCCTCCGGACTCTAGCGTTTAAACTTAAG
CTTCTGCAGACCATGCATCATCACCATCACCATGGATCCACCATGGCATCCTACTACGAGATTCTAGACG
TACCGCGGAGTGCGTCCCCTGATGACATCAAGAAGGCGTACCGAAAGAAGGCTCTGCAGTGGCACCCAGA
CAAGAACCCGGATAATAAAGAATTTGCTGAAAAAAAATTTAAGGAGGTGGCAGAGGCCTATGAAGTACTA
TCTGACAGAAGTGGTCCTTCTCGATCGGAAACTGGTGGTGCGGGGCCTGGCTTCACATTCACCTTCCGTA
GCCCCGAGGAATTCTTCCGGGAGTTCTTCGGGAGCGGAAACCCTTTTTCAGAGCTCTTTGATGACTTGGG
TGTCTTCTCGGAGCTTCAAAACCAGGGTCCCCGACTCACGGGCCCTTTCTTCACTTTCTCTTCTTCCTTT
CCTGCCAACTCCGATTTCTCCTCCTCATCTTTCTCCTTCAGCCCGGGGGCTGGTGCTTTCCGCTCCGTTT
CTACGTCCACCACCTTTGTCCAAGGCCGCCGCATCACCACACGCAAAATCATGGAAAACGGGCAGGAGCG
GGTAGAAGTGGAAGAGGATGGACAACTGAAGTCAGTGTCAATCAATGGTGTCCCAGATGACCTGGCACTA
GGCTTGGAGCTGAGCCGTCGTGAGCAGCAACCTTCAGTTGCCCCTGGGCTGGGGGTCATGCAGGTCCGGC
CGACCTCTCTCTCTCGTCCCCCTGACCATGATCTTTCTGAGGATGAGGACCTGCAGCTCGCCATGGCTTA
CAGCCTGTCAGAGATGGAGGCGGCTGGGCAGAAGCCAGCAGATGTGTTCTGAGCGGCCGCTCGAGTCTAG
AGGGCCCGTTTAAACCCGCTGATCAGCCTCGACTGTGCCTTCTAGTTGCCAGCCATCTGTTGTTTGCCCC
TCCCCCGTGCCTTCCTTGACCCTGGAAGGTGCCACTCCCACTGTCCTTTCCTAATAAAATGAGGAAATTG
CATCGCATTGTCTGAGTAGGTGTCATTCTATTCTGGGGGGTGGGGTGGGGCAGGACAGCAAGGGGGAGGA
TTGGGAAGACAATAGCAGGCATGCTGGGGATGCGGTGGGCTCTATGGCTTCTGAGGCGGAAAGAACCAGC
TGGGGCTCTAGGGGGTATCCCC
[124 nt withheld, positions 2123-2246]
C
[91 nt withheld, positions 2248-2338]
AGGGTGATGGTTCACGTACCTAGAAGTTCCTATTCCGAAGTTCCTATTCTCTAGAAAGTATAGGAACTTC
CTTGGCCAAAAAGCCTGAACTCACCGCGACGTCTGTCGAGAAGTTTCTGATCGAAAAGTTCGACAGCGTC
TCCGACCTGATGCAGCTCTCGGAGGGCGAAGAATCTCGTGCTTTCAGCTTCGATGTAGGAGGGCGTGGAT
ATGTCCTGCGGGTAAATAGCTGCGCCGATGGTTTCTACAAAGATCGTTATGTTTATCGGCACTTTGCATC
GGCCGCGCTCCCGATTCCGGAAGTGCTTGACATTGGGGAATTCAGCGAGAGCCTGACCTATTGCATCTCC
CGCCGTGCACAGGGTGTCACGTTGCAAGACCTGCCTGAAACCGAACTGCCCGCTGTTCTGCAGCCGGTCG
CGGAGGCCATGGATGCGATCGCTGCGGCCGATCTTAGCCAGACGAGCGGGTTCGGCCCATTCGGACCGCA
AGGAATCGGTCAATACACTACATGGCGTGATTTCATATGCGCGATTGCTGATCCCCATGTGTATCACTGG
CAAACTGTGATGGACGACACCGTCAGTGCGTCCGTCGCGCAGGCTCTCGATGAGCTGATGCTTTGGGCCG
AGGACTGCCCCGAAGTCCGGCACCTCGTGCACGCGGATTTCGGCTCCAACAATGTCCTGACGGACAATGG
CCGCATAACAGCGGTCATTGACTGGAGCGAGGCGATGTTCGGGGATTCCCAATACGAGGTCGCCAACATC
TTCTTCTGGAGGCCGTGGTTGGCTTGTATGGAGCAGCAGACGCGCTACTTCGAGCGGAGGCATCCGGAGC
TTGCAGGATCGCCGCGGCTCCGGGCGTATATGCTCCGCATTGGTCTTGACCAACTCTATCAGAGCTTGGT
TGACGGCAATTTCGATGATGCAGCTTGGGCGCAGGGTCGATGCGACGCAATCGTCCGATCCGGAGCCGGG
ACTGTCGGGCGTACACAAATCGCCCGCAGAAGCGCGGCCGTCTGGACCGATGGCTGTGTAGAAGTACTCG
CCGATAGTGGAAACCGACGCCCCAGCACTCGTCCGAGGGCAAAGGAATAGCACGTACTACGAGATTTCGA
TTCCACCGCCGCCTTCTATGAAAGGTTGGGCTTCGGAATCGTTTTCCGGGACGCCGGCTGGATGATCCTC
CAGCGCGGGGATCTCATGCTGGAGTTCTTCGCCCACCCCAACTTGTTTATTGCAGCTTATAATGGTTACA
AATAAAGCAATAGCATCACAAATTTCACAAATAAAGCATTTTTTTCACTGCATTCTAGTTGTGGTTTGTC
CAAACTCATCAATGTATCTTATCATGTCTGTATACCGTCGACCTCTAGCTAGAGCTTGGCGTAATCATGG
TCATAGCTGTTTCCTGTGTGAAATTGTTATCCGCTCACAATTCCACACAACATACGAGCCGGAAGCATAA
AGTGTAAAGCCTGGGGTGCCTAATGAGTGAGCTAACTCACATTAATTGCGTTGCGCTCACTGCCCGCTTT
CCAGTCGGGAAACCTGTCGTGCCAGCTGCATTAATGAATCGGCCAACGCGCGGGGAGAGGCGGTTTGCGT
ATTGGGCGCTCTTCCGCTTCCTCGCTCACTGACTCGCTGCGCTCGGTCGTTCGGCTGCGGCGAGCGGTAT
CAGCTCACTCAAAGGCGGTAATACGGTTATCCACAGAATCAGGGGATAACGCAGGAAAGAACATGTGAGC
AAAAGGCCAGCAAAAGGCCAGGAACCGTAAAAAGGCCGCGTTGCTGGCGTTTTTCCATAGGCTCCGCCCC
CCTGACGAGCATCACAAAAATCGACGCTCAAGTCAGAGGTGGCGAAACCCGACAGGACTATAAAGATACC
AGGCGTTTCCCCCTGGAAGCTCCCTCGTGCGCTCTCCTGTTCCGACCCTGCCGCTTACCGGATACCTGTC
CGCCTTTCTCCCTTCGGGAAGCGTGGCGCTTTCTCATAGCTCACGCTGTAGGTATCTCAGTTCGGTGTAG
GTCGTTCGCTCCAAGCTGGGCTGTGTGCACGAACCCCCCGTTCAGCCCGACCGCTGCGCCTTATCCGGTA
ACTATCGTCTTGAGTCCAACCCGGTAAGACACGACTTATCGCCACTGGCAGCAGCCACTGGTAACAGGAT
TAGCAGAGCGAGGTATGTAGGCGGTGCTACAGAGTTCTTGAAGTGGTGGCCTAACTACGGCTACACTAGA
AGAACAGTATTTGGTATCTGCGCTCTGCTGAAGCCAGTTACCTTCGGAAAAAGAGTTGGTAGCTCTTGAT
CCGGCAAACAAACCACCGCTGGTAGCGGTGGTTTTTTTGTTTGCAAGCAGCAGATTACGCGCAGAAAAAA
AGGATCTCAAGAAGATCCTTTGATCTTTTCTACGGGGTCTGACGCTCAGTGGAACGAAAACTCACGTTAA
GGGATTTTGGTCATGAGATTATCAAAAAGGATCTTCACCTAGATCCTTTTAAATTAAAAATGAAGTTTTA
AATCAATCTAAAGTATATATGAGTAAACTTGGTCTGACAGTTACCAATGCTTAATCAGTGAGGCACCTAT
CTCAGCGATCTGTCTATTTCGTTCATCCATAGTTGCCTGACTCCCCGTCGTGTAGATAACTACGATACGG
GAGGGCTTACCATCTGGCCCCAGTGCTGCAATGATACCGCGAGACCCACGCTCACCGGCTCCAGATTTAT
CAGCAATAAACCAGCCAGCCGGAAGGGCCGAGCGCAGAAGTGGTCCTGCAACTTTATCCGCCTCCATCCA
GTCTATTAATTGTTGCCGGGAAGCTAGAGTAAGTAGTTCGCCAGTTAATAGTTTGCGCAACGTTGTTGCC
ATTGCTACAGGCATCGTGGTGTCACGCTCGTCGTTTGGTATGGCTTCATTCAGCTCCGGTTCCCAACGAT
CAAGGCGAGTTACATGATCCCCCATGTTGTGCAAAAAAGCGGTTAGCTCCTTCGGTCCTCCGATCGTTGT
CAGAAGTAAGTTGGCCGCAGTGTTATCACTCATGGTTATGGCAGCACTGCATAATTCTCTTACTGTCATG
CCATCCGTAAGATGCTTTTCTGTGACTGGTGAGTACTCAACCAAGTCATTCTGAGAATAGTGTATGCGGC
GACCGAGTTGCTCTTGCCCGGCGTCAATACGGGATAATACCGCGCCACATAGCAGAACTTTAAAAGTGCT
CATCATTGGAAAACGTTCTTCGGGGCGAAAACTCTCAAGGATCTTACCGCTGTTGAGATCCAGTTCGATG
TAACCCACTCGTGCACCCAACTGATCTTCAGCATCTTTTACTTTCACCAGCGTTTCTGGGTGAGCAAAAA
CAGGAAGGCAAAATGCCGCAAAAAAGGGAATAAGGGCGACACGGAAATGTTGAATACTCATACTCTTCCT
TTTTCAATATTATTGAAGCATTTATCAGGGTTATTGTCTCATGAGCGGATACATATTTGAATGTATTTAG
AAAAATAAACAAATAGGGGTTCCGCGCACATTTCCCCGAAAAGTGCCACCTGACGTC
