>Addgene plasmid #19560 | pcDNA5/FRT/TO HIS DNAJB10 | addgene partial sequence | sequence record 25337 | 19560 with LNCX
GCTGTTTTGACCTCCATAGAAGACACCGGGACCGATCCAGCCTCCGGACTCTAGCGTTTAAACTTAAGCT
TCTGCAGACCATGCATCATCACCATCACCATGGATCCACCATGGCATCCTACTACGAGATTCTAGACGTA
CCGCGGAGTGCGTTCCCTGATGACATCAAGAAGGCGTACCGAAAGAAGGCTCTGCAGTGGCACCCAGACA
AGAACCCGGATAATAAAGAATTTGCTGAAAAAAAATTTAAGGAGGTGGCAGAGGCCTATGAAGTACTATC
TGACAAGCACAAACGGGAGATCTATGACCGCTATGGCCGGGAAGGGCTGACCGGGGCAGGAAGTGGTCCT
TCTCGATCGGAAACTGGTGGTGCGGGGCCTGGCTTCACATTCACCTTCCGTAGCCCCGAGGAAGTCTTCC
GGGAGTTCTTCGGGAGCGGAGACCCTTTTTCAGAGCTCTTTGATGACTTGGGTGTCTTCTCGGAGCTTCA
GAACCAGGGTCCCCGACTCACGGGCCCTTTCTTCACTTTCTCTTCTTCCTTTCCTGCCAACTCCGATTTC
TCCTCCTCATCTTTCTCCTTCAGCCCGGGGGCTGGTGCTTTCCGCTCCGTTTCTACGTCCACCACCTTTG
TCCAAGGCCGCCGCATCACCACACGCAGAATCATGGAGAACGGGCAGGAGCGGGTAGAAGTGGAAGAGGA
TGGACAACTGAAGTCAGTGTCAATCAATGGTGTCCCAGATGACCTGGCACTANGCTTGGAGCTGAGCCGT
CGTGAGCAGCAACCTTCAGTTGCCCCTGGGCTGGGGGTCATGCAGGTCCCGGCCGACCTCTCTCTCTCGT
CCCCCTGACCATGATCT
